>Addgene plasmid #77679 | CARD11 gRNA (BRDN0001149151) | addgene full sequence | sequence record 188224 | Addgene Assembled Sequence
CCCGGGTGCAAAGATGGATAAAGTTTTAAACAGAGAGGAATCTTTGCAGCTAATGGACCTTCTAGGTCTT
GAAAGGAGTGGGAATTGGCTCCGGTGCCCGTCAGTGGGCAGAGCGCACATCGCCCACAGTCCCCGAGAAG
TTGGGGGGAGGGGTCGGCAATTGATCCGGTGCCTAGAGAAGGTGGCGCGGGGTAAACTGGGAAAGTGATG
TCGTGTACTGGCTCCGCCTTTTTCCCGAGGGTGGGGGAGAACCGTATATAAGTGCAGTAGTCGCCGTGAA
CGTTCTTTTTCGCAACGGGTTTGCCGCCAGAACACAGGTAAGTGCCGTGTGTGGTTCCCGCGGGCCTGGC
CTCTTTACGGGTTATGGCCCTTGCGTGCCTTGAATTACTTCCACCTGGCTGCAGTACGTGATTCTTGATC
CCGAGCTTCGGGTTGGAAGTGGGTGGGAGAGTTCGAGGCCTTGCGCTTAAGGAGCCCCTTCGCCTCGTGC
TTGAGTTGAGGCCTGGCCTGGGCGCTGGGGCCGCCGCGTGCGAATCTGGTGGCACCTTCGCGCCTGTCTC
GCTGCTTTCGATAAGTCTCTAGCCATTTAAAATTTTTGATGACCTGCTGCGACGCTTTTTTTCTGGCAAG
ATAGTCTTGTAAATGCGGGCCAAGATCTGCACACTGGTATTTCGGTTTTTGGGGCCGCGGGCGGCGACGG
GGCCCGTGCGTCCCAGCGCACATGTTCGGCGAGGCGGGGCCTGCGAGCGCGGCCACCGAGAATCGGACGG
GGGTAGTCTCAAGCTGGCCGGCCTGCTCTGGTGCCTGGCCTCGCGCCGCCGTGTATCGCCCCGCCCTGGG
CGGCAAGGCTGGCCCGGTCGGCACCAGTTGCGTGAGCGGAAAGATGGCCGCTTCCCGGCCCTGCTGCAGG
GAGCTCAAAATGGAGGACGCGGCGCTCGGGAGAGCGGGCGGGTGAGTCACCCACACAAAGGAAAAGGGCC
TTTCCGTCCTCAGCCGTCGCTTCATGTGACTCCACGGAGTACCGGGCGCCGTCCAGGCACCTCGATTAGT
TCTCGAGCTTTTGGAGTACGTCGTCTTTAGGTTGGGGGGAGGGGTTTTATGCGATGGAGTTTCCCCACAC
TGAGTGGGTGGAGACTGAAGTTAGGCCAGCTTGGCACTTGATGTAATTCTCCTTGGAATTTGCCCTTTTT
GAGTTTGGATCTTGGTTCATTCTCAAGCCTCAGACAGTGGTTCAAAGTTTTTTTCTTCCATTTCAGGTGT
CGTGACGTACGGCCACCATGACCGAGTACAAGCCCACGGTGCGCCTCGCCACCCGCGACGACGTCCCCAG
GGCCGTACGCACCCTCGCCGCCGCGTTCGCCGACTACCCCGCCACGCGCCACACCGTCGATCCGGACCGC
CACATCGAGCGGGTCACCGAGCTGCAAGAACTCTTCCTCACGCGCGTCGGGCTCGACATCGGCAAGGTGT
GGGTCGCGGACGACGGCGCCGCCGTGGCGGTCTGGACCACGCCGGAGAGCGTCGAAGCGGGGGCGGTGTT
CGCCGAGATCGGCCCGCGCATGGCCGAGTTGAGCGGTTCCCGGCTGGCCGCGCAGCAACAGATGGAAGGC
CTCCTGGCGCCGCACCGGCCCAAGGAGCCCGCGTGGTTCCTGGCCACCGTCGGAGTCTCGCCCGACCACC
AGGGCAAGGGTCTGGGCAGCGCCGTCGTGCTCCCCGGAGTGGAGGCGGCCGAGCGCGCCGGGGTGCCCGC
CTTCCTGGAGACCTCCGCGCCCCGCAACCTCCCCTTCTACGAGCGGCTCGGCTTCACCGTCACCGCCGAC
GTCGAGGTGCCCGAAGGACCGCGCACCTGGTGCATGACCCGCAAGCCCGGTGCCTGAACGCGTTAAGTCG
ACAATCAACCTCTGGATTACAAAATTTGTGAAAGATTGACTGGTATTCTTAACTATGTTGCTCCTTTTAC
GCTATGTGGATACGCTGCTTTAATGCCTTTGTATCATGCTATTGCTTCCCGTATGGCTTTCATTTTCTCC
TCCTTGTATAAATCCTGGTTGCTGTCTCTTTATGAGGAGTTGTGGCCCGTTGTCAGGCAACGTGGCGTGG
TGTGCACTGTGTTTGCTGACGCAACCCCCACTGGTTGGGGCATTGCCACCACCTGTCAGCTCCTTTCCGG
GACTTTCGCTTTCCCCCTCCCTATTGCCACGGCGGAACTCATCGCCGCCTGCCTTGCCCGCTGCTGGACA
GGGGCTCGGCTGTTGGGCACTGACAATTCCGTGGTGTTGTCGGGGAAATCATCGTCCTTTCCTTGGCTGC
TCGCCTGTGTTGCCACCTGGATTCTGCGCGGGACGTCCTTCTGCTACGTCCCTTCGGCCCTCAATCCAGC
GGACCTTCCTTCCCGCGGCCTGCTGCCGGCTCTGCGGCCTCTTCCGCGTCTTCGCCTTCGCCCTCAGACG
AGTCGGATCTCCCTTTGGGCCGCCTCCCCGCGTCGACTTTAAGACCAATGACTTACAAGGCAGCTGTAGA
TCTTAGCCACTTTTTAAAAGAAAAGGGGGGACTGGAAGGGCTAATTCACTCCCAACGAAGACAAGATCTG
CTTTTTGCTTGTACTGGGTCTCTCTGGTTAGACCAGATCTGAGCCTGGGAGCTCTCTGGCTAACTAGGGA
ACCCACTGCTTAAGCCTCAATAAAGCTTGCCTTGAGTGCTTCAAGTAGTGTGTGCCCGTCTGTTGTGTGA
CTCTGGTAACTAGAGATCCCTCAGACCCTTTTAGTCAGTGTGGAAAATCTCTAGCAGTACGTATAGTAGT
TCATGTCATCTTATTATTCAGTATTTATAACTTGCAAAGAAATGAATATCAGAGAGTGAGAGGAACTTGT
TTATTGCAGCTTATAATGGTTACAAATAAAGCAATAGCATCACAAATTTCACAAATAAAGCATTTTTTTC
ACTGCATTCTAGTTGTGGTTTGTCCAAACTCATCAATGTATCTTATCATGTCTGGCTCTAGCTATCCCGC
CCCTAACTCCGCCCATCCCGCCCCTAACTCCGCCCAGTTCCGCCCATTCTCCGCCCCATGGCTGACTAAT
TTTTTTTATTTATGCAGAGGCCGAGGCCGCCTCGGCCTCTGAGCTATTCCAGAAGTAGTGAGGAGGCTTT
TTTGGAGGCCTAGGGACGTACCCAATTCGCCCTATAGTGAGTCGTATTACGCGCGCTCACTGGCCGTCGT
TTTACAACGTCGTGACTGGGAAAACCCTGGCGTTACCCAACTTAATCGCCTTGCAGCACATCCCCCTTTC
GCCAGCTGGCGTAATAGCGAAGAGGCCCGCACCGATCGCCCTTCCCAACAGTTGCGCAGCCTGAATGGCG
AATGGG
[124 nt withheld, positions 3367-3490]
C
[91 nt withheld, positions 3492-3582]
A
[49 nt withheld, positions 3584-3632]
CCTTTGACGTTGGAGTCCACGTTCTTT
[37 nt withheld, positions 3660-3696]
ACCCTATCTCGGTCTATTCTTTTGATTTATAAGGGATTTTGCCGATTTCGGCCTATTGGTTAAAAAATGA
GCTGATTTAACAAAAATTTAACGCGAATTTTAACAAAATATTAACGCTTACAATTTAGGTGGCACTTTTC
GGGGAAATGTGCGCGGAACCCCTATTTGTTTATTTTTCTAAATACATTCAAATATGTATCCGCTCATGAG
ACAATAACCCTGATAAATGCTTCAATAATATTGAAAAAGGAAGAGTATGAGTATTCAACATTTCCGTGTC
GCCCTTATTCCCTTTTTTGCGGCATTTTGCCTTCCTGTTTTTGCTCACCCAGAAACGCTGGTGAAAGTAA
AAGATGCTGAAGATCAGTTGGGTGCACGAGTGGGTTACATCGAACTGGATCTCAACAGCGGTAAGATCCT
TGAGAGTTTTCGCCCCGAAGAACGTTTTCCAATGATGAGCACTTTTAAAGTTCTGCTATGTGGCGCGGTA
TTATCCCGTATTGACGCCGGGCAAGAGCAACTCGGTCGCCGCATACACTATTCTCAGAATGACTTGGTTG
AGTACTCACCAGTCACAGAAAAGCATCTTACGGATGGCATGACAGTAAGAGAATTATGCAGTGCTGCCAT
AACCATGAGTGATAACACTGCGGCCAACTTACTTCTGACAACGATCGGAGGACCGAAGGAGCTAACCGCT
TTTTTGCACAACATGGGGGATCATGTAACTCGCCTTGATCGTTGGGAACCGGAGCTGAATGAAGCCATAC
CAAACGACGAGCGTGACACCACGATGCCTGTAGCAATGGCAACAACGTTGCGCAAACTATTAACTGGCGA
ACTACTTACTCTAGCTTCCCGGCAACAATTAATAGACTGGATGGAGGCGGATAAAGTTGCAGGACCACTT
CTGCGCTCGGCCCTTCCGGCTGGCTGGTTTATTGCTGATAAATCTGGAGCCGGTGAGCGTGGGTCTCGCG
GTATCATTGCAGCACTGGGGCCAGATGGTAAGCCCTCCCGTATCGTAGTTATCTACACGACGGGGAGTCA
GGCAACTATGGATGAACGAAATAGACAGATCGCTGAGATAGGTGCCTCACTGATTAAGCATTGGTAACTG
TCAGACCAAGTTTACTCATATATACTTTAGATTGATTTAAAACTTCATTTTTAATTTAAAAGGATCTAGG
TGAAGATCCTTTTTGATAATCTCATGACCAAAATCCCTTAACGTGAGTTTTCGTTCCACTGAGCGTCAGA
CCCCGTAGAAAAGATCAAAGGATCTTCTTGAGATCCTTTTTTTCTGCGCGTAATCTGCTGCTTGCAAACA
AAAAAACCACCGCTACCAGCGGTGGTTTGTTTGCCGGATCAAGAGCTACCAACTCTTTTTCCGAAGGTAA
CTGGCTTCAGCAGAGCGCAGATACCAAATACTGTTCTTCTAGTGTAGCCGTAGTTAGGCCACCACTTCAA
GAACTCTGTAGCACCGCCTACATACCTCGCTCTGCTAATCCTGTTACCAGTGGCTGCTGCCAGTGGCGAT
AAGTCGTGTCTTACCGGGTTGGACTCAAGACGATAGTTACCGGATAAGGCGCAGCGGTCGGGCTGAACGG
GGGGTTCGTGCACACAGCCCAGCTTGGAGCGAACGACCTACACCGAACTGAGATACCTACAGCGTGAGCT
ATGAGAAAGCGCCACGCTTCCCGAAGGGAGAAAGGCGGACAGGTATCCGGTAAGCGGCAGGGTCGGAACA
GGAGAGCGCACGAGGGAGCTTCCAGGGGGAAACGCCTGGTATCTTTATAGTCCTGTCGGGTTTCGCCACC
TCTGACTTGAGCGTCGATTTTTGTGATGCTCGTCAGGGGGGCGGAGCCTATGGAAAAACGCCAGCAACGC
GGCCTTTTTACGGTTCCTGGCCTTTTGCTGGCCTTTTGCTCACATGTTCTTTCCTGCGTTATCCCCTGAT
TCTGTGGATAACCGTATTACCGCCTTTGAGTGAGCTGATACCGCTCGCCGCAGCCGAACGACCGAGCGCA
GCGAGTCAGTGAGCGAGGAAGCGGAAGAGCGCCCAATACGCAAACCGCCTCTCCCCGCGCGTTGGCCGAT
TCATTAATGCAGCTGGCACGACAGGTTTCCCGACTGGAAAGCGGGCAGTGAGCGCAACGCAATTAATGTG
AGTTAGCTCACTCATTAGGCACCCCAGGCTTTACACTTTATGCTTCCGGCTCGTATGTTGTGTGGAATTG
TGAGCGGATAACAATTTCACACAGGAAACAGCTATGACCATGATTACGCCAAGCGCGCAATTAACCCTCA
CTAAAGGGAACAAAAGCTGGAGCTGCAAGCTTAATGTAGTCTTATGCAATACTCTTGTAGTCTTGCAACA
TGGTAACGATGAGTTAGCAACATGCCTTACAAGGAGAGAAAAAGCACCGTGCATGCCGATTGGTGGAAGT
AAGGTGGTACGATCGTGCCTTATTAGGAAGGCAACAGACGGGTCTGACATGGATTGGACGAACCACTGAA
TTGCCGCATTGCAGAGATATTGTATTTAAGTGCCTAGCTCGATACATAAACGGGTCTCTCTGGTTAGACC
AGATCTGAGCCTGGGAGCTCTCTGGCTAACTAGGGAACCCACTGCTTAAGCCTCAATAAAGCTTGCCTTG
AGTGCTTCAAGTAGTGTGTGCCCGTCTGTTGTGTGACTCTGGTAACTAGAGATCCCTCAGACCCTTTTAG
TCAGTGTGGAAAATCTCTAGCAGTGGCGCCCGAACAGGGACTTGAAAGCGAAAGGGAAACCAGAGGAGCT
CTCTCGACGCAGGACTCGGCTTGCTGAAGCGCGCACGGCAAGAGGCGAGGGGCGGCGACTGGTGAGTACG
CCAAAAATTTTGACTAGCGGAGGCTAGAAGGAGAGAGATGGGTGCGAGAGCGTCAGTATTAAGCGGGGGA
GAATTAGATCGCGATGGGAAAAAATTCGGTTAAGGCCAGGGGGAAAGAAAAAATATAAATTAAAACATAT
AGTATGGGCAAGCAGGGAGCTAGAACGATTCGCAGTTAATCCTGGCCTGTTAGAAACATCAGAAGGCTGT
AGACAAATACTGGGACAGCTACAACCATCCCTTCAGACAGGATCAGAAGAACTTAGATCATTATATAATA
CAGTAGCAACCCTCTATTGTGTGCATCAAAGGATAGAGATAAAAGACACCAAGGAAGCTTTAGACAAGAT
AGAGGAAGAGCAAAACAAAAGTAAGACCACCGCACAGCAAGCGGCCGCTGATCTTCAGACCTGGAGGAGG
AGATATGAGGGACAATTGGAGAAGTGAATTATATAAATATAAAGTAGTAAAAATTGAACCATTAGGAGTA
GCACCCACCAAGGCAAAGAGAAGAGTGGTGCAGAGAGAAAAAAGAGCAGTGGGAATAGGAGCTTTGTTCC
TTGGGTTCTTGGGAGCAGCAGGAAGCACTATGGGCGCAGCGTCAATGACGCTGACGGTACAGGCCAGACA
ATTATTGTCTGGTATAGTGCAGCAGCAGAACAATTTGCTGAGGGCTATTGAGGCGCAACAGCATCTGTTG
CAACTCACAGTCTGGGGCATCAAGCAGCTCCAGGCAAGAATCCTGGCTGTGGAAAGATACCTAAAGGATC
AACAGCTCCTGGGGATTTGGGGTTGCTCTGGAAAACTCATTTGCACCACTGCTGTGCCTTGGAATGCTAG
TTGGAGTAATAAATCTCTGGAACAGATTTGGAATCACACGACCTGGATGGAGTGGGACAGAGAAATTAAC
AATTACACAAGCTTAATACACTCCTTAATTGAAGAATCGCAAAACCAGCAAGAAAAGAATGAACAAGAAT
TATTGGAATTAGATAAATGGGCAAGTTTGTGGAATTGGTTTAACATAACAAATTGGCTGTGGTATATAAA
ATTATTCATAATGATAGTAGGAGGCTTGGTAGGTTTAAGAATAGTTTTTGCTGTACTTTCTATAGTGAAT
AGAGTTAGGCAGGGATATTCACCATTATCGTTTCAGACCCACCTCCCAACCCCGAGGGGACCCAGAGAGG
GCCTATTTCCCATGATTCCTTCATATTTGCATATACGATACAAGGCTGTTAGAGAGATAATTAGAATTAA
TTTGACTGTAAACACAAAGATATTAGTACAAAATACGTGACGTAGAAAGTAATAATTTCTTGGGTAGTTT
GCAGTTTTAAAATTATGTTTTAAAATGGACTATCATATGCTTACCGTAACTTGAAAGTATTTCGATTTCT
TGGCTTTATATATCTTGTGGAAAGGACGAAACACCGCATCTTGGAACACGACCGCAGTTTTAGAGCTAGA
AATAGCAAGTTAAAATAAGGCTAGTCCGTTATCAACTTGAAAAAGTGGCACCGAGTCGGTGCTTTTTTAA
GCTTGGCGTAACTAGATCTTGAGACAAATGGCAGTATTCATCCACAATTTTAAAAGAAAAGGGGGGATTG
GGGGGTACAGTGCAGGGGAAAGAATAGTAGACATAATAGCAACAGACATACAAACTAAAGAATTACAAAA
ACAAATTACAAAAATTCAAAATTTTCGGGTTTATTACAGGGACAGCAGAGATCCACTTTGGCGCCGGCTC
GAGGGGG
Features (pLannotate 1.2.2; 29 found; start..end, strand, type, name):
     14..80      +  CDS            small t antigen (fragment): SV40 (simian virus 40) small t antigen
    106..317     +  promoter       EF-1α core promoter: core promoter for human elongation factor EF-1α
    318..1256    +  intron         EF-1α intron A: intron upstream of the start codon of human EF-1α
   1278..1877    +  CDS            PuroR (fragment): puromycin N-acetyltransferase; pac from Streptomyces; confers resistance to puromycin
   1893..2481    +  misc_feature   WPRE: woodchuck hepatitis virus posttranscriptional regulatory element
   2532..2551    +  misc_feature   cPPT/CTS (fragment): central polypurine tract and central termination sequence of HIV-1
   2553..2786    +  LTR            3' LTR (ΔU3): self-inactivating 3' long terminal repeat (LTR) from HIV-1
   2864..2985    +  polyA_signal   SV40 poly(A) signal: SV40 polyadenylation signal
   3025..3160    +  rep_origin     SV40 ori: SV40 origin of replication
   3181..3199    -  promoter       T7 promoter: promoter for bacteriophage T7 RNA polymerase
   3207..3362    +  CDS            lacZα (fragment): LacZα fragment of β-galactosidase; lacZ fragment
   3367..3795    +  rep_origin     f1 ori (sequence partly withheld): f1 bacteriophage origin of replication; arrow indicates direction of (+) strand synthesis
   3848..3952    +  promoter       AmpR promoter: bla
   3953..4813    +  CDS            AmpR: β-lactamase; bla; confers resistance to ampicillin, carbenicillin, and related antibiotics
   4984..5572    +  rep_origin     ori: high-copy-number ColE1/pMB1/pBR322/pUC origin of replication
   5755..5847    +  CDS            lacI (fragment): lac repressor; lacI; The lac repressor binds to the lac operator to inhibit transcription in E. coli. This inhibition can be relieved by adding lactose or isopropyl-β-D-thiogalactopyranoside (IPTG).
   5860..5881    +  protein_bind   CAP binding site: CAP binding activates transcription in the presence of cAMP. E. coli catabolite activator protein
   5896..5926    +  promoter       lac promoter: promoter for the E. coli lac operon
   5934..5950    +  protein_bind   lac operator: The lac repressor binds to the lac operator to inhibit transcription in E. coli. This inhibition can be relieved by adding lactose or isopropyl-β-D-thiogalactopyranoside (IPTG). lac repressor encoded by lacI
   5995..6013    +  promoter       T3 promoter: promoter for bacteriophage T3 RNA polymerase
   6041..6267    +  promoter       RSV promoter: Rous sarcoma virus enhancer/promoter
   6268..6448    +  LTR            5' LTR (truncated): truncated 5' long terminal repeat (LTR) from HIV-1
   6495..6620    +  misc_feature   HIV-1 Ψ: packaging signal of human immunodeficiency virus type 1
   6604..6967    +  CDS            HIV-1 gag (fragment): gag protein from human immunodeficiency virus 1; gag
   7113..7346    +  misc_feature   RRE: The Rev response element (RRE) of HIV-1 allows for Rev-dependent mRNA export from the nucleus to the cytoplasm.
   7723..7749    +  CDS            Rev (fragment): human immunodeficiency virus 1 (HIV-1) Rev protein; rev; enhances nuclear export of unspliced and incompletely spliced viral mRNAs
   7753..7993    +  promoter       U6 promoter: RNA polymerase III promoter for human U6 snRNA
   8023..8098    +  misc_RNA       gRNA scaffold: guide RNA scaffold for the Streptococcus pyogenes CRISPR/Cas9 system
   8154..8271    +  misc_feature   cPPT/CTS: central polypurine tract and central termination sequence of HIV-1
