[The description below was written by a language model from this plasmid's Addgene catalogue record and pLannotate feature annotations shown in this document.]
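Description:
CARD11 gRNA (BRDN0001149151) is a third-generation lentiviral CRISPR guide plasmid built on the lentiGuide-Puro backbone, carrying a single guide RNA directed against human CARD11 (also known as CARMA1), designed against the NM_032415.5 reference transcript. In bacteria it is maintained at high copy through a ColE1/pUC-type origin and selected with ampicillin via the bla gene. The backbone also retains an f1 origin, an SV40 origin and poly(A) signal, and remnants of lac and phage promoter elements from the parental cloning vector.

The lentiviral portion begins with an RSV promoter fused to a truncated HIV-1 5' LTR, which drives Tat-independent production of the genomic RNA in packaging cells. It is followed by the Ψ packaging signal, a partial gag sequence, the Rev response element for nuclear export, and a cPPT/CTS, which aids nuclear import of the reverse-transcribed genome. A self-inactivating ΔU3 3' LTR closes the proviral unit. Within it, a human U6 RNA polymerase III promoter expresses the CARD11-targeting spacer joined to the Streptococcus pyogenes Cas9 guide scaffold. A separate EF-1α promoter with its intron A drives puromycin N-acetyltransferase for selecting transduced mammalian cells, and a WPRE downstream enhances transcript expression.

The plasmid does not encode Cas9, so it is meant to be used with a separate Cas9 vector or in cells that already express the nuclease, where it directs cleavage and knockout of CARD11. It belongs to a human kinome gRNA collection whose guides were designed under rules optimised for high on-target activity and low off-target effects.
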