Addgene plasmid #77679: CARD11 gRNA (BRDN0001149151)
Purpose: 3rd generation lentiviral gRNA plasmid targeting human CARD11
Depositing lab: John Doench & David Root. Depositing organization: Broad Institute. Publication: Optimized sgRNA design to maximize activity and minimize off-target effects of CRISPR-Cas9. Doench JG, Fusi N, Sullender M, Hegde M, Vaimberg EW, Donovan KF, Smith I, Tothova Z, Wilen C, Orchard R, Virgin HW, Listgarten J, Root DE. Nat Biotechnol. 2016 Jan 18. doi: 10.1038/nbt.3437. PubMed 26780180.
Backbone
  Vector backbone: lentiGuide-Puro
  Backbone manufacturer: Zhang Lab (Addgene plasmid # 52963)
  Vector type: Mammalian Expression, Lentiviral, CRISPR
  Selectable markers: Puromycin
Growth in bacteria
  Bacterial resistance: Ampicillin, 100 μg/mL
  Growth temperature: 37°C
  Growth strain: DH5alpha
  Copy number: High Copy
Gene/Insert
  Gene/Insert name: CARD11 (alt names: CARD11; NM_032415.5)
  gRNA/shRNA sequence: CATCTTGGAACACGACCGCA
  Species: H. sapiens (human)
  Entrez Gene: CARD11 (a.k.a. BENTA, BIMP3, CARMA1, IMD11, IMD11A, PPBL)
  Promoter: hU6
  Cloning method: Unknown
  Sequencing primers: 5′ U6-F; 3′ pS2-R
Terms and licenses: Academic/Nonprofit Terms; Industry Terms: Not Available to Industry
Depositor comments: The gRNA was designed to target the following Genbank reference sequence(s): NM_032415.5. Note that this plasmid does NOT contain Cas9. It should be used in conjunction with lentiCas9-Blast (Addgene #52962) or otherwise with cell lines already expressing Cas9. Browse the full kinome gRNA library at http://www.addgene.org/pooled-library/broadgpp-human-kinome/ or visit http://www.broadinstitute.org/rnai/public/ for detailed protocols and information.
How to cite: CARD11 gRNA (BRDN0001149151) was a gift from John Doench & David Root (Addgene plasmid # 77679 ; http://n2t.net/addgene:77679 ; RRID:Addgene_77679)
