>Addgene plasmid #77679 | CARD11 gRNA (BRDN0001149151) | depositor partial sequence | sequence record 145139 | Target Sequence
CATCTTGGAACACGACCGCA
