>Addgene plasmid #77679 | CARD11 gRNA (BRDN0001149151) | addgene partial sequence | sequence record 188223 | hU6-F
GTAGAAAGTAATAATTTCTTGGGTAGTTTGCAGTTTTAAAATTATGTTTTAAAATGGACTATCATATGCT
TACCGTAACTTGAAAGTATTTCGATTTCTTGGCTTTATATATCTTGTGGAAAGGACGAAACACCGCATCT
TGGAACACGACCGCAGTTTTAGAGCTAGAAATAGCAAGTTAAAATAAGGCTAGTCCGTTATCAACTTGAA
AAAGTGGCACCGAGTCGGTGCTTTTTTAAGCTTGGCGTAACTAGATCTTGAGACAAATGGCAGTATTCAT
CCACAATTTTAAAAGAAAAGGGGGGATTGGGGGGTACAGTGCAGGGGAAAGAATAGTAGACATAATAGCA
ACAGACATACAAACTAAAGAATTACAAAAACAAATTACAAAAATTCAAAATTTTCGGGTTTATTACAGGG
ACAGCAGAGATCCACTTTGGCGCCGGCTCGAGGGGGCCCGGGTGCAAAGATGGATAAAGTTTTAAACAGA
GAGGAATCTTTGCAGCTAATGGACCTTCTAGGTCTTGAAAGGAGTGGGAATTGGCTCCGGTGCCCGTCAG
TGGGCAGAGC
